Addgene plasmid #104527: LI Rsc203337 Downstream
Purpose: LI genomic downstream module
Depositing lab: Thomas Lahaye. Depositing organization: Eberhard Karls Universitaet Tuebingen. Publication: A modular toolbox for Golden-Gate-based plasmid assembly streamlines generation of Ralstonia solanacearum species complex knockout strains and multi-cassette complementation constructs. Wu D, Schandry N, Lahaye T. Mol Plant Pathol. 2017 Oct 27. doi: 10.1111/mpp.12632. PubMed 29077245.
Backbone
  Vector backbone: LI+BpiI
  Backbone manufacturer: Parniske lab
  Backbone size w/o insert (bp): 4190
  Vector type: Cloning vector
Growth in bacteria
  Bacterial resistance: Gentamicin, 10 μg/mL
  Growth temperature: 37°C
  Growth strain: DH5alpha
  Copy number: High Copy
Gene/Insert
  Gene/Insert name: Rsc203337 genomic downstream region
  Insert size (bp): 971
  Cloning method: Restriction Enzyme; 5′ cloning site BsaI (destroyed during cloning); 3′ cloning site BsaI (destroyed during cloning)
  Sequencing primers: 5′ GGGTTTTCCCAGTCACGACGT; 3′ GAGCGGATAACAATTTCACACAGG
Terms and licenses: Academic/Nonprofit Terms; Industry Terms: Not Available to Industry
How to cite: LI Rsc203337 Downstream was a gift from Thomas Lahaye (Addgene plasmid # 104527 ; http://n2t.net/addgene:104527 ; RRID:Addgene_104527)
