[The description below was written by a language model from this plasmid's Addgene catalogue record and pLannotate feature annotations shown in this document.]
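Description:
LI Rsc203337 Downstream is a Level I (LI) module plasmid from a Golden Gate-based modular cloning toolbox developed for making knockout strains and multi-cassette complementation constructs in the Ralstonia solanacearum species complex. It is a bacterial cloning vector built on the LI+BpiI backbone and is maintained in E. coli at high copy number through a ColE1/pUC-type origin. Selection is by gentamicin resistance, which comes from the aacC1 gentamicin acetyltransferase gene (GmR) driven by the class 1 integron Pc promoter. The feature table also shows typical cloning-vector remnants: a lac promoter with its operator and CAP binding site, a lacZα fragment spanning the sequence origin, and short fragments of lacI, rop and the pBR322 bom region. None of these appears to be intact or functional beyond flanking the cloning site.

The payload is a 971 bp genomic region lying downstream of the locus designated Rsc203337. It was inserted via BsaI sites that were destroyed during cloning, and it most likely occupies the unannotated stretch between the lacZα fragment and the lac operator. It carries no annotated promoter, tag or reporter of its own. The stated purpose is a "genomic downstream module". In a knockout toolbox of this kind, such a fragment would plausibly be combined with a matching upstream module in higher-level assemblies to serve as a flanking homology arm for allelic exchange, although the record does not describe this use explicitly.

The sequenced record is 3,440 nt, which is shorter than the sum of the catalogue's backbone size (4,190 bp) and the insert. This may be because a dropout cassette in the empty backbone is replaced on cloning, though the record does not say so.
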