Features (pLannotate 1.2.2; 10 found; start..end, strand, type, name):
   1136..1152    -  protein_bind   lac operator: The lac repressor binds to the lac operator to inhibit transcription in E. coli. This inhibition can be relieved by adding lactose or isopropyl-β-D-thiogalactopyranoside (IPTG). lac repressor encoded by lacI
   1160..1190    -  promoter       lac promoter: promoter for the E. coli lac operon
   1205..1226    -  protein_bind   CAP binding site: CAP binding activates transcription in the presence of cAMP. E. coli catabolite activator protein
   1239..1331    -  CDS            lacI (fragment): lac repressor; lacI; The lac repressor binds to the lac operator to inhibit transcription in E. coli. This inhibition can be relieved by adding lactose or isopropyl-β-D-thiogalactopyranoside (IPTG).
   1514..2102    -  rep_origin     ori: high-copy-number ColE1/pMB1/pBR322/pUC origin of replication
   2217..2245    +  promoter       Pc promoter: intI1 (promoter lies within the coding sequence); class 1 integron promoter
   2415..2948    +  CDS            GmR: gentamycin acetyltransferase; aacC1; confers resistance to gentamycin
   3062..3097    +  CDS            rop (fragment): Rop protein, which maintains plasmids at low copy number; rop
   3199..3298    +  misc_feature   bom (fragment): basis of mobility region from pBR322
   3304..21      -  CDS            lacZα (fragment) (across the origin): LacZα fragment of β-galactosidase; lacZ fragment
>Addgene plasmid #104527 | LI Rsc203337 Downstream | addgene full sequence | sequence record 201165 | Addgene NGS Result
GTAAAACGACGGCCAGTGAATTCGAGCTCGGTACCTCGCGAATGCATCTAGATATCGGATCCCGGGCCCG
TCGACTGCAGAGGTACGGGTCTCATCTGTCGATGTCTTGGGGCCAGCGATTGTATCGGGGGATACTCCCC
ATCAGCTATTCAGAACCCTCAAGACAACTCTGGACATCAGCGGCTGCCACTTGTCCAAATCGCATCATGG
CAACGAGACATTGGTGGTTGCTATGGAGAGAGGGCTTGCACGCCAAAAGCCAGCGTCGTCCCTCACTCCT
CAACCTCGCTGCGAACCATCAGCACAGGTTTGTTCGTCTTGCGCACTACGCCTTCGGCCACACTGCCAAG
CACCAGGTGTTTGAGCCCGCGCCGGCCGTGAGTACCAAGCACAATCAGGTCAGTGCCCGTCTCGTTGGCC
TCGGCCACAATCGTTGCGGAAATCTGCCCCGGCACAATGGATTTCTCTAGCAACTTGGTCGAATGCTTGA
CGCCAGCGGCCTCCAATTTGGTCGCAACCTCGGCCAGCGTGTCTCGGCCGAACTCGACAACCTGTTTGGC
GTAGGCAACGGAGTCAGCCCCGACCATGTCGAAGGTCACGTCGCTGCTATCGGCAACAAAGAGGGCTTCG
ATTTCGGCGCCCGTCGCTTTGCTGACCACAATCGCCTGGTGCAGGGCGAGATAGGACGCGTGGCTGCCGT
CGATGGCGAGCAGGATGCGTTGGTACATGACGGTTTCCAAAGGCGTTGTGCGGGACAGTGCCGCATGTTA
CCAGCGTAGGCGGCAGGATGCTGGGCTCATTGACCCATATCAACGCTCTTCCGGGGCGATTCCCAATACC
GCCGCGCAGGCAATGCGCCCGGCACGCAGGTTGTCCAGAGCGGTGTTGGTTTCCTGCAGTCGATACGGCA
TGACGTGAACCTGCAGGGGTACTGCAGCCGCCACGTGCATGAGCGCCAGGCCATCCGATCGCGTCAGGTT
AGCCACTGAGACGAGCTTGCGCTCCTCCCACAGCAGCCGGTACGGAAACGTGGGGATGTCGCTCATGGGG
CTGCCACCGCAAACCACGGAAGGTGAGACCTCTGCCTGCATGCAAGCTTGGCGTAATCATGGTCATAGCT
GTTTCCTGTGTGAAATTGTTATCCGCTCACAATTCCACACAACATACGAGCCGGAAGCATAAAGTGTAAA
GCCTGGGGTGCCTAATGAGTGAGCTAACTCACATTAATTGCGTTGCGCTCACTGCCCGCTTTCCAGTCGG
GAAACCTGTCGTGCCAGCTGCATTAATGAATCGGCCAACGCGCGGGGAGAGGCGGTTTGCGTATTGGGCG
CTCTTCCGCTTCCTCGCTCACTGACTCGCTGCGCTCGGTCGTTCGGCTGCGGCGAGCGGTATCAGCTCAC
TCAAAGGCGGTAATACGGTTATCCACAGAATCAGGGGATAACGCAGGAAAGAACATGTGAGCAAAAGGCC
AGCAAAAGGCCAGGAACCGTAAAAAGGCCGCGTTGCTGGCGTTTTTCCATAGGCTCCGCCCCCCTGACGA
GCATCACAAAAATCGACGCTCAAGTCAGAGGTGGCGAAACCCGACAGGACTATAAAGATACCAGGCGTTT
CCCCCTGGAAGCTCCCTCGTGCGCTCTCCTGTTCCGACCCTGCCGCTTACCGGATACCTGTCCGCCTTTC
TCCCTTCGGGAAGCGTGGCGCTTTCTCATAGCTCACGCTGTAGGTATCTCAGTTCGGTGTAGGTCGTTCG
CTCCAAGCTGGGCTGTGTGCACGAACCCCCCGTTCAGCCCGACCGCTGCGCCTTATCCGGTAACTATCGT
CTTGAGTCCAACCCGGTAAGACACGACTTATCGCCACTGGCAGCAGCCACTGGTAACAGGATTAGCAGAG
CGAGGTATGTAGGCGGTGCTACAGAGTTCTTGAAGTGGTGGCCTAACTACGGCTACACTAGAAGAACAGT
ATTTGGTATCTGCGCTCTGCTGAAGCCAGTTACCTTCGGAAAAAGAGTTGGTAGCTCTTGATCCGGCAAA
CAAACCACCGCTGGTAGCGGTGGTTTTTTTGTTTGCAAGCAGCAGATTACGCGCAGAAAAAAAGGATCTC
AAGAAGATCCTTTGATCTTTTCTACGGGGTCTGACGCTCAGTGGAACGAAAACTCACGTTAAGGGATTTT
GGTCATGAGGCGCACACCGTGGAAACGGATGAAGGCACGAACCCAGTTGACATAAGCCTGTTCGGTTCGT
AAACTGTAATGCAAGTAGCGTATGCGCTCACGCAACTGGTCCAGAACCTTGACCGAACGCAGCGGTGGTA
ACGGCGCAGTGGCGGTTTTCATGGCTTGTTATGACTGTTTTTTTGTACAGTCTATGCCTCGGGCATCCAA
GCAGCAAGCGCGTTACGCCGTGGGTCGATGTTTGATGTTATGGAGCAGCAACGATGTTACGCAGCAGGGC
AGTCGCCCTAAAACAAAGTTAGGTGGCTCAAGTATGGGCATCATTCGCACATGTAGGCTCGGCCCTGACC
AAGTCAAATCCATGCGGGCTGCTCTTGATCTTTTCGGTCGTGAGTTCGGCGACGTAGCCACCTACTCCCA
ACATCAGCCGGACTCCGATTACCTCGGGAACTTGCTCCGTAGTAAGACATTCATCGCGCTTGCTGCCTTC
GACCAAGAAGCGGTTGTTGGCGCTCTCGCGGCTTACGTTCTGCCCAAGTTTGAGCAGCCGCGTAGTGAGA
TCTATATCTATGATCTCGCAGTCTCCGGAGAGCACCGGAGGCAGGGCATTGCCACCGCGCTCATCAATCT
CCTCAAGCATGAGGCCAACGCGCTTGGTGCTTATGTGATCTACGTGCAAGCAGATTACGGTGACGATCCC
GCAGTGGCTCTCTATACAAAGTTGGGCATACGGGAAGAAGTGATGCACTTTGATATCGACCCAAGTACCG
CCACCTAACAATTCGTTCAAGCCGAGATCGGCTTCCCGGCCGCGGAGTTGTTCGGTAAATTGTCACAACG
CCGCTCATGACATTAACCTATAAAAATAGGCGTATCACGAGGCCCTTTTGTCTCGCGCGTTTCGGTGATG
ACGGTGAAAACCTCTGACACATGCAGCTCCCGGAGAAGGTCACAGCTTGTCTGTAAGCGGATGCCGGGAG
CAGACAAGCCCGTCAGGGCGCGTCAGCGGGTGTTGGCGGGTGTCGGGGCTGGCTTAACTATGCGGCATCA
GAGCAGATTGTACTGAGAGTGCACCATATGCGGTGTGAAATACCGCACAGATGCGTAAGGAGAAAATACC
GCATCAGGCGCCATTCGCCATTCAGGCTGCGCAACTGTTGGGAAGGGCGATCGGTGCGGGCCTCTTCGCT
ATTACGCCAGCTGGCGAAAGGGGGATGTGCTGCAAGGCGATTAAGTTGGGTAACGCCAGGGTTTTCCCAG
TCACGACGTT
