>Addgene plasmid #104527 | LI Rsc203337 Downstream | depositor partial sequence | sequence record 198173 | Rsc203337-Rsc204307
TCGATGTCTTGGGGCCAGCGATTGTATCGGGGGATACTCCCCATCAGCTATTCAGAACCCTCAAGACAAC
TCTGGACATCAGCGGCTGCCACTTGTCCAAATCGCATCATGGCAACGAGACATTGGTGGTTGCTATGGAG
AGAGGGCTTGCACGCCAAAAGCCAGCGTCGTCCCTCACTCCTCAACCTCGCTGCGAACCATCAGCACAGG
TTTGTTCGTCTTGCGCACTACGCCTTCGGCCACACTGCCAAGCACCAGGTGTTTGAGCCCGCGCCGGCCG
TGAGTACCAAGCACAATCAGGTCAGTGCCCGTCTCGTTGGCCTCGGCCACAATCGTTGCGGAAATCTGCC
CCGGCACAATGGATTTCTCTAGCAACTTGGTCGAATGCTTGACGCCAGCGGCCTCCAATTTGGTCGCAAC
CTCGGCCAGCGTGTCTCGGCCGAACTCGACAACCTGTTTGGCGTAGGCAACGGAGTCAGCCCCGACCATG
TCGAAGGTCACGTCGCTGCTATCGGCAACAAAGAGGGCTTCGATTTCGGCGCCCGTCGCTTTGCTGACCA
CAATCGCCTGGTGCAGGGCGAGATAGGACGCGTGGCTGCCGTCGATGGCGAGCAGGATGCGTTGGTACAT
GACGGTTTCCAAAGGCGTTGTGCGGGACAGTGCCGCATGTCACCAGCGTAGGCGGCAGGATGCTGGGCTC
ATTGACCCATATCAACGCTCTTCCGGGGCGATTCCCAATACCGCCGCGCAGGCAATGCGCCCGGCACGCA
GGTTGTCCAGAGCGGTGTTGGTTTCCTGCAGTCGATACGGCATGACGTGAACCTGCAGGGGTACTGCAGC
CGCCACGTGCATGAGCGCCAGGCCATCCGATCGCGTCAGGTTAGCCACTGAGACGAGCTTGCGCTCCTCC
CACAGCAGCCGGTACGGAAACGTGGGGATGTCGCTCATGGGGCTGCCACCGCAAACCACGG
